>Addgene plasmid #24419 | Exp-Rosa-EF1a-tTA-mCh-Rs1-TetO(sh)-2 | depositor full sequence | sequence record 11416 | Author sequence
TTGTACAAAGTGGTTGATCGCGTGCATGCGACGTCATAGCTTAATTAAGGCGCGCCGATGGACCGATTCC
TCCCGATAAGTAAATTACAGAAAAGCTCAGGTTAAATGTAAGAGGATCTTAAATATTGATTTGGTTTTTG
TCTTAATGGTGCCCGGCGTATTTATACGAACCATTAAATTTCACTAGACCGTTTGTAGTCAGTGGTGAAC
GCTGCATGATCCACGCTCTCAAAGTGAGTTGTGTTGCTTTGCGGGAATCCAGCAGTCACATTAATGCTGG
AAAAAGTTCAGGCAACTAGTGTACTTTGTAGCGGGGTCCGGGAGAGGCTGGGGTCTAGAGTGGCGATGGG
ACGAAAGTGTAAAGAAAGTTTTCGGTGTGTGTGTGTGTGTGTGTGTGTGTGTGTGTGTGTGTGTAGGTAG
GTAGGTAGAAACTGCATCCTCTGCTTGTGTAAATTCGGTTACAAGTCTGTAACAGAGGTACTGAGATGTG
ACTGAGTCTCAAGGCCAGGCGATCGGGATTCTGAAGAGGCATTTGCATAACTGAGCAAGAGTCTTTGCCC
CACCCTTCCACGCCGACCCAAGACAAGGGGACAGCTCTGGGTGGGTCACCTGAAGGGCCAGGGGCCCGCC
CACATCCCCGCCCACACCCACCTTGAGCGCTTCTCATTGGGCATTCCAGCCTACCCAGCTCGGAGTTAGT
TACTCCGTAAGTGTGGCCGGAACAGAGTTCGTCCATCTAAAAAGGGAGGGGACCGGCGAACACATCTAGA
GCCACCATGGGATCGGCCATTGAACAAGATGGATTGCACGCAGGTTCTCCGGCCGCTTGGGTGGAGAGGC
TATTCGGCTATGACTGGGCACAACAGACAATCGGCTGCTCTGATGCCGCCGTGTTCCGGCTGTCAGCGCA
GGGGCGCCCGGTTCTTTTTGTCAAGACCGACCTGTCCGGTGCCCTGAATGAACTGCAGGACGAGGCAGCG
CGGCTATCGTGGCTGGCCACGACGGGCGTTCCTTGCGCAGCTGTGCTCGACGTTGTCACTGAAGCGGGAA
GGGACTGGCTGCTATTGGGCGAAGTGCCGGGGCAGGATCTCCTGTCATCTCACCTTGCTCCTGCCGAGAA
AGTATCCATCATGGCTGATGCAATGCGGCGGCTGCATACGCTTGATCCGGCTACCTGCCCATTCGACCAC
CAAGCGAAACATCGCATCGAGCGAGCACGTACTCGGATGGAAGCCGGTCTTGTCGATCAGGATGATCTGG
ACGAAGAGCATCAGGGGCTCGCGCCAGCCGAACTGTTCGCCAGGCTCAAGGCGCGCATGCCCGACGGCGA
TGATCTCGTCGTGACCCATGGCGATGCCTGCTTGCCGAATATCATGGTGGAAAATGGCCGCTTTTCTGGA
TTCATCGACTGTGGCCGGCTGGGTGTGGCGGACCGCTATCAGGACATAGCGTTGGCTACCCGTGATATTG
CTGAAGAGCTTGGCGGCGAATGGGCTGACCGCTTCCTCGTGCTTTACGGTATCGCCGCTCCCGATTCGCA
GCGCATCGCCTTCTATCGCCTTCTTGACGAGTTCTTCTGATTCGAAATGACCGACCAAGCGACGCCCAAC
CTGCCATCACGAGATTTCGATTCCACCGCCGCCTTCTATGAAAGGTTGGGCTTCGGAATCGTTTTCCGGG
ACGCCGGCTGGATGATCCTCCAGCGCGGGGATCTCATGCTGGAGTTCTTCGCCCACCCCAACTTGTTTAT
TGCAGCTTATAATGGTTACAAATAAAGCAATAGCATCACAAATTTCACAAATAAAGCATTTTTTTCACTG
CATTCTAGTTGTGGTTTGTCCAAACTCATCAATGTATCTTATCATGTCTGTATTTAATTAACTAGAAGAT
GGGCGGGAGTCTTCTGGGCAGGCTTAAAGGCTAACCTGGTGTGTGGGCGTTGTCCTGCAGGGGAATTGAA
CAGGTGTAAAATTGGAGGGACAAGACTTCCCACAGATTTTCGGTTTTGTCGGGAAGTTTTTTAATAGGGG
CAAATAGGAAAATGGAGGATAGGAGTCATCTGGGGTTTATGCAGCAAAACTACAGGTATATTGCTTGTAT
CCGCCTCGGAGATTTCCATGAGGAGATAAAGACATGTCACCCGAGTTTATACTCTCCTGCTTAGATCCTA
CTACAGTATGAAATACAGTGTNGCGAGGTAGACTATGTAAGCAGATTTAATCATTTTAAAGAGCCCAGTA
CTTCATATCCATTTCTCCCGCTCCTTCTGCAGCCTTATCAAAAGGTATTTAGAACACTCATTTTAGCCCC
ATTTTCATTTATTATACTGGCTTATCCAACCCCTAGACAGAGCATTGGCATTTTCCCTTTCCTGATCTTA
GAAGTCTGATGACTCATGAAACCAGACAGATTAGTTACATACACCACAAATCGAGGCTGTAGCTGGGGCC
TCAACACTGCAGTTCTTTTATAACTCCTTAGTACACTTTTTGTTGATCCTTTGCCTTGATCCTTAATTTT
CAGTGTCTATCACCTCTCCCGTCAGGTGGTGTTCCACATTTGGGCCTATTCTCAGTCCAGGGAGTTTTAC
AACAATAGATGTATTGAGAATCCAACCTAAAGCTTAACTTTCCACTCCCATGAATGCCTCTCTCCTTTTT
CTCCATTATAACTGAGCTATNACCATTAATGGTTTCAGGTGGATGTCTCCTCCCCCAATATACCTGATGT
ATCTACATATTGCCAGGCTGATATTTTAAGACATNAAAGGTATATTTCATTATTGAGCCACATGGTATTG
ATTACTGCTACTAAAATTTTGTCATTGTACACATCTGTAAAAGGTGGTTCCTTTTGGAATGCAAAGTTCA
GGTGTTTGTTGTCTTTCCTGACCTAAGGTCTTGTGAGCTTGTATTTTTTCTATTTAAGCAGTGCTTTCTC
TTGGACTGGCTTGACTCATGGCATTCTACACGTTATTGCTGGTCTAAATGTGATTTTGCCAAGCTTCTTC
AGGACCTATAATTTTGCTTGACTTGTAGCCAAACACAAGTAAAATGATTAAGCAACAAATGTATTTGTGA
AGCTTGGTTTTTAGGTTGTTGTGTTGTGTGTGCTTGTGCTCTATAATAATACTATCCAGGGGCTGGAGAG
GTGGCTCGGAGTTCAAGAGCACAGACTGCTCTTCCAGAAGTCCTGAGTTCAATTCCCAGCAACCACATGG
TGGCTCACAACCATCTGTAATGGGATCTGATGCCCTCTTCTGGTGTGTCTGAAGACCACAAGTGTATTCA
CATTAAATAAATAATCCTCCTTCTTCTTCTTTTTTTTTTTTTAAAGAGAATNCTGTCTCCAGTAGAATTA
CTGAAGTAATGAAATACTTTGTGTTTGTTCCAATATGGNAGCCAATAATCAAATACTCTTNAGCACTGGA
AATGTACCAAGGAACTATTTTATTTAAGTGNACTGTGGACAGAGGAGCCATAACTGCAGACTTGTGGGAT
ACAGAAGACCAATGCAGACTTAATGTCTTTTCTCTTACACTAAGCAATAAAGAAATAAAAATTGAACTTC
TAGTATCCTATTTGTTAAACTGCTAGCTTTACTAACTTTTGTGCTTCATCTATACAAAGCTGAAAGCTAA
GTCTGCAGCCATTACTAAACATGAAAGCAAGTAATGATAATTTTGGATTTCAAAAATGTAGGGCCAGAGT
TTAGCCAGCCAGTGGTGGTGCTTGCCTTTATGCCTTAATCCCAGCACTCTGGAGGCAGAGACAGGCAGAT
CTCTGAGTTTGAGCCCAGCCTGGTCTACACATCAAGTTCTATCTAGGATAGCCAGGAATACACACAGAAA
CCCTGTTGGGGAGGGGGGCTCTGAGATTTCATAAAATTATAATTGAAGCATTCCCTAATGAGCCACTATG
GATGTGGCTAAATCCGTCTACCTTTCTGATGAGATTTGGGTATTATTTTTTCTGTCTCTGCTGTTGGTTG
GGTCTTTTGACACTGTGGGCTTTCTTAAAGCCTCCTTCCCTGCCATGTGGTCTCTTGTTTGCTACTAACT
TCCCATGGCTTAAATGGCATGGCTTTTTGCCTTCTAAGGGCAGCTGCTGAGNTTTGCAGCCTGATTTCCA
GGGTGGGGTTGGGAAATCTTTCAAACACTAAAATTGTCCTTTAATTTTTTTTTAAAAAATGGGTTATATA
ATAAACCTCATAAAATAGTTATGAGGAGTGAGGTGGACTAATATTAATGAGTCCCTCCCCTATAAAAGAG
CTATTAAGGCTTTTTGTCTTATACTAACTTTTTTTTTAAATGTGGTATCTTTAGAACCAAGGGTCTTAGA
GTTTTAGTATACAGAAACTGTTGCATCGCTTAATCAGATTTTCTAGTTTCAAATCCAGAGAATCCAAATT
CTTCACAGCCAAAGTCAAATTAAGAATTTCTGACTTTAATGTTATTTGCTACTGTGAATATAAAATGATA
GCTTTTCCTGAGGCAGGGTCTCACTATGTATCTCTGCCTGATCTGCAACAAGATATGTAGACTAAAGTTC
TGCCTGCTTTTGTCTCCTGAATACTAAGGTTAAAATGTAGTAATACTTTTGGAACTTGCAGGTCAGATTC
TTTTATAGGGGACACACTAAGGGAGCTTGGGTGATAGTTGGTAAATGTGTTTAAGTGATGAAAACTTGAA
TTATTATCACCGCAACCTACTTTTTAAAAAAAAAAGCCAGGCCTGTTAGAGCATGCTAAGGGATCCCTAG
GACTTGCTGAGCACACAAGAGTAGTACTTGGCAGGCTCCTGGTGAGAGCATATTTCAAAAAACAAGGCAG
ACAACCAAGAAACTACAGTAAGGTTACCTGTCTTTAACCATCTGCATATACACAGGGATATTAAAATATT
CCAAATAATATTTCATTCAAGTTTTCCCCCATCAAATTGGGACATGGATTTCTCCGGTGAATAGGCAGAG
TTGGAAACTAAACAAATGTTGGTTTTGTGATTTGTGAAATTGTTTTCAAGTGATAGTTAAAGCCCATGAG
ATACAGAACAAAGCTGCTATTTCGAGGTCTCTTGGTTATACTCAGAAGCACTTCTTTGGGTTTCCCTGCA
CTATCCTGATCATGTGCTAGGCCTNCCTTAGGCTGATTGTTGTTCAAATAACTTAAGTTTCCTGTCAGGT
GATGTCATATGATTTCATATATCAAGGCAAAACATGTTATATATGTTAAACATTTGNACTTAATGTGAAA
GTTAGGTCTTTGTGGGTTTTGATTTTAATTTCAAAACCTGAGCTAAATAAGTCATTTTACATGTCTTACA
TTTGGTGAATTGTATATTGTGGTTTGCAGGCAAGACTCTCTGACCTAGTAACCCTCCTATAGAGCACTTT
GCTGGGTCACAAGTCTAGGAGTCAAGCATTTCACCTTGAAGTTGAGACGTTTTGTTAGTGTATACTAGTT
ATATGTTGGAGGACATGTTTATCCAGAAGATATTCAGGACTATTTTTGACTGGGCTAAGGAATTGATTCT
GATTAGCACTGTTAGTGAGCATTGAGTGGCCTTTAGGCTTGAATTGGAGTCACTTGTATATCTCAAATAA
TGCTGGCCTTTTTTNAAAAGCCCTTGTTCTTTATCACCCTGTTTTCTACATAATTTTTGTTCAAAGAAAT
ACTTGTTTGGATCTCCTTTTGACAACAATAGCATGTTTTCAAGCCATATTTTTTTTCCTTTTTTTTTTTT
TTTTTGGTTTTTCGAGACAGGGTTTCTCTGTATAGCCCTGGCTGTCCTGGAACTCACTTTGTAGACCAGG
CTGGCCTCGAACTCAGAAATCCGCCTGCCTCTGCCTCCTGAGTGCCGGGATTAAAGGCGTGCACCACCAC
GCCTGGCTAAGTTGGATATTTTGTTATATAACTATAACCAATACTAACTCCACTGGGTGGATTTTTAATT
CAGTCAGTAGTCTTAAGTGGTCTTTATTGGCCCTTCATTAAAATCTACTGTTCACTCTAACAGAGGCTGT
TGGTACTAGTGGCACTTAAGCAACTTCCTACGGATATACTAGCAGATTAAGGGTCAGGGATAGAAACTAG
TCTAGCGTTTTGTATACCTACCAGCTTTATACTACCTTGTTCTGATAGAAATATTTCAGGACATCTAGCT
TATCGATACCGTCGACGGTATCGATAAGCTTGATATCGAATTCTACCGGGTAGGGGAGGCGCTTTTCCCA
AGGCAGTCTGGAGCATGCGCTTTAGCAGCCCCGCTGGGCACTTGGCGCTACACAAGTGGCCTCTGGCCTC
GCACACATTCCACATCCACCGGTAGGCGCCAACCGGCTCCGTTCTTTGGTGGCCCCTTCGCGCCACCTTC
TACTCCTCCCCTAGTCAGGAAGTTCCCCCCCGCCCCGCAGCTCGCGTCGTGCAGGACGTGACAAATGGAA
GTAGCACGTCTCACTAGTCTCGTGCAGATGGACAGCACCGCTGAGCAATGGAAGCGGGTAGGCCTTTGGG
GCAGCGGCCAATAGCAGCTTTGCTCCTTCGCTTTCTGGGCTCAGAGGCTGGGAAGGGGTGGGTCCGGGGG
CGGGCTCAGGGGCGGGCTCAGGGGCGGGGCGGGCGCCCGAAGGTCCTCCGGAGGCCCGGCATTCTGCACG
CTTCAAAAGCGCACGTCTGCCGCGCTGTTCTCCTCTTCCTCATCTCCGGGCCTTTCGACCTGCAGGTCCT
CGCCATGGATCCTGATGATGTTGTTGATTCTTCTAAATCTTTTGTGATGGAAAACTTTTCTTCGTACCAC
GGGACTAAACCTGGTTATGTAGATTCCATTCAAAAAGGTATACAAAAGCCAAAATCTGGTACACAAGGAA
ATTATGACGATGATTGGAAAGGGTTTTATAGTACCGACAATAAATACGACGCTGCGGGATACTCTGTAGA
TAATGAAAACCCGCTCTCTGGAAAAGCTGGAGGCGTGGTCAAAGTGACGTATCCAGGACTGACGAAGGTT
CTCGCACTAAAAGTGGATAATGCCGAAACTATTAAGAAAGAGTTAGGTTTAAGTCTCACTGAACCGTTGA
TGGAGCAAGTCGGAACGGAAGAGTTTATCAAAAGGTTCGGTGATGGTGCTTCGCGTGTAGTGCTCAGCCT
TCCCTTCGCTGAGGGGAGTTCTAGCGTTGAATATATTAATAACTGGGAACAGGCGAAAGCGTTAAGCGTA
GAACTTGAGATTAATTTTGAAACCCGTGGAAAACGTGGCCAAGATGCGATGTATGAGTATATGGCTCAAG
CCTGTGCAGGAAATCGTGTCAGGCGATCTCTTTGTGAAGGAACCTTACTTCTGTGGTGTGACATAATTGG
ACAAACTACCTACAGAGATTTAAAGCTCTAAGGTAAATATAAAATTTTTAAGTGTATAATGTGTTAAACT
ACTGATTCTAATTGTTTGTGTATTTTAGATTCCAACCTATGGAACTGATGAATGGGAGCAGTGGTGGAAT
GCAGATCCTAGAGCTCGCTGATCAGCCTCGACTGTGCCTTCTAGTTGCCAGCCATCTGTTGTTTGCCCCT
CCCCCGTGCCTTCCTTGACCCTGGAAGGTGCCACTCCCACTGTCCTTTCCTAATAAAATGAGGAAATTGC
ATCGCATTGTCTGAGTAGGTGTCATTCTATTCTGGGGGGTGGGGTGGGGCAGGACAGCAAGGGGGAGGAT
TGGGAAGACAATAGCAGGCATGCTGGGGATGCGGTGGGCTCTATGGCTTCTGAGGCGGAAAGAACCAGCT
GGGGCTCGACCTCGAGGGGGGGCCCGGTACCCAGCTTTTGTTCCCTTTAGTGAGGGTTAATTGCGCGCTT
GGCGTAATCATGGTCATAGCTGTTTCCTGTGTGAAATTGTTATCCGCTCACAATTCCACACAACATACGA
GCCGGAAGCATAAAGTGTAAAGCCTGGGGTGCCTAATGAGTGAGCTAACTCACATTAATTGCGTTGCGCT
CACTGCCCGCTTTCCAGTCGGGAAACCTGTCGTGCCAGCTGCATTAATGAATCGGCCAACGCGCGGGGAG
AGGCGGTTTGCGTATTGGGCGCTCTTCCGCTTCCTCGCTCACTGACTCGCTGCGCTCGGTCGTTCGGCTG
CGGCGAGCGGTATCAGCTCACTCAAAGGCGGTAATACGGTTATCCACAGAATCAGGGGATAACGCAGGAA
AGAACATGTGAGCAAAAGGCCAGCAAAAGGCCAGGAACCGTAAAAAGGCCGCGTTGCTGGCGTTTTTCCA
TAGGCTCCGCCCCCCTGACGAGCATCACAAAAATCGACGCTCAAGTCAGAGGTGGCGAAACCCGACAGGA
CTATAAAGATACCAGGCGTTTCCCCCTGGAAGCTCCCTCGTGCGCTCTCCTGTTCCGACCCTGCCGCTTA
CCGGATACCTGTCCGCCTTTCTCCCTTCGGGAAGCGTGGCGCTTTCTCATAGCTCACGCTGTAGGTATCT
CAGTTCGGTGTAGGTCGTTCGCTCCAAGCTGGGCTGTGTGCACGAACCCCCCGTTCAGCCCGACCGCTGC
GCCTTATCCGGTAACTATCGTCTTGAGTCCAACCCGGTAAGACACGACTTATCGCCACTGGCAGCAGCCA
CTGGTAACAGGATTAGCAGAGCGAGGTATGTAGGCGGTGCTACAGAGTTCTTGAAGTGGTGGCCTAACTA
CGGCTACACTAGAAGGACAGTATTTGGTATCTGCGCTCTGCTGAAGCCAGTTACCTTCGGAAAAAGAGTT
GGTAGCTCTTGATCCGGCAAACAAACCACCGCTGGTAGCGGTGGTTTTTTTGTTTGCAAGCAGCAGATTA
CGCGCAGAAAAAAAGGATCTCAAGAAGATCCTTTGATCTTTTCTACGGGGTCTGACGCTCAGTGGAACGA
AAACTCACGTTAAGGGATTTTGGTCATGAGATTATCAAAAAGGATCTTCACCTAGATCCTTTTAAATTAA
AAATGAAGTTTTAAATCAATCTAAAGTATATATGAGTAAACTTGGTCTGACAGTTACCAATGCTTAATCA
GTGAGGCACCTATCTCAGCGATCTGTCTATTTCGTTCATCCATAGTTGCCTGACTCCCCGTCGTGTAGAT
AACTACGATACGGGAGGGCTTACCATCTGGCCCCAGTGCTGCAATGATACCGCGAGACCCACGCTCACCG
GCTCCAGATTTATCAGCAATAAACCAGCCAGCCGGAAGGGCCGAGCGCAGAAGTGGTCCTGCAACTTTAT
CCGCCTCCATCCAGTCTATTAATTGTTGCCGGGAAGCTAGAGTAAGTAGTTCGCCAGTTAATAGTTTGCG
CAACGTTGTTGCCATTGCTACAGGCATCGTGGTGTCACGCTCGTCGTTTGGTATGGCTTCATTCAGCTCC
GGTTCCCAACGATCAAGGCGAGTTACATGATCCCCCATGTTGTGCAAAAAAGCGGTTAGCTCCTTCGGTC
CTCCGATCGTTGTCAGAAGTAAGTTGGCCGCAGTGTTATCACTCATGGTTATGGCAGCACTGCATAATTC
TCTTACTGTCATGCCATCCGTAAGATGCTTTTCTGTGACTGGTGAGTACTCAACCAAGTCATTCTGAGAA
TAGTGTATGCGGCGACCGAGTTGCTCTTGCCCGGCGTCAATACGGGATAATACCGCGCCACATAGCAGAA
CTTTAAAAGTGCTCATCATTGGAAAACGTTCTTCGGGGCGAAAACTCTCAAGGATCTTACCGCTGTTGAG
ATCCAGTTCGATGTAACCCACTCGTGCACCCAACTGATCTTCAGCATCTTTTACTTTCACCAGCGTTTCT
GGGTGAGCAAAAACAGGAAGGCAAAATGCCGCAAAAAAGGGAATAAGGGCGACACGGAAATGTTGAATAC
TCATACTCTTCCTTTTTCAATATTATTGAAGCATTTATCAGGGTTATTGTCTCATGAGCGGATACATATT
TGAATGTATTTAGAAAAATAAACAAATAGGGGTTCCGCGCACATTTCCCCGAAAAGTGCCACCTAAATTG
TAAGCGTTAATATTTTGTTAAAATTCGCGTTAAATTTTTGTTAAATCAGCTCATTTTTTAACCAATAGGC
CGAAATCGGCAAAATCCCTTATAAATCAAAAGAATAGACCGAGATAGGGT
[37 nt withheld, positions 10131-10167]
AAAGAACGTGGACTCCAACGTCAAAGG
[49 nt withheld, positions 10195-10243]
T
[91 nt withheld, positions 10245-10335]
G
[124 nt withheld, positions 10337-10460]
CCCATTCGCCATTCAGGCTGCGCAACTGTTGGGAAGGGCGATCGGTGCGGGCCTCTTCGCTATTACGCCA
GCTGGCGAAAGGGGGATGTGCTGCAAGGCGATTAAGTTGGGTAACGCCAGGGTTTTCCCAGTCACGACGT
TGTAAAACGACGGCCAGTGAGCGCGCGTAATACGACTCACTATAGGGCGAATTGGAGCTCCCCGCGGCAG
GCCCTCCGAGCGTGGTGGAGCCGTTCTGTGAGACAGCCGGGTACGAGTCGTGACGCTGGAAGGGGCAAGC
GGGTGGTGGGCAGGAATGCGGTCCGCCCTGCAGCAACCGGAGGGGGAGGGAGAAGGGAGCGGAAAAGTCT
CCACCGGACGCGGCCATGGCTCGGGGGGGGGGGGGCAGCGGAGGANCGCTTCCGGCCGACGTCTCGTCGC
TGATTGGCTTNTTTTCCTCCCGCCGTGTGTGAAAACACAAATGGCGTGTTTTGGTTGGCGTAAGGCGCCT
GTCAGTTAACGGCAGCCGGAGTGCGCAGCCGCCGGCAGCCTCGCTCTGCCCACTGGGTGGGGCGGGAGGT
AGGTGGGGTGAGGCGAGCTGNACGTGCGGGCGCGGTCGGCCTCTGGCGGGGCGGGGGAGGGGAGGGAGGG
TCAGCGAAAGTAGCTCGCGCGCGAGCGGCCGCCCACCCTCCCCTTCCTCTGGGGGAGTCGTTTTACCCGC
CGCCGGCCGGGCCTCGTCGTCTGATTGGCTCTCGGGGCCCAGAAAACTGGCCCTTGCCATTGGCTCGTGT
TCGTGCAAGTTGAGTCCATCCGCCGGCCAGCGGGGGCGGCGAGGAGGCGCTCCCAGGTTCCGGCCCTCCC
CTCGGCCCCGCGCCGCAGAGTCTGGCCGCGCGCCCCTGCGCAACGTGGCAGGAAGCGCGCGCTGGGGGCG
GGGACGGGCAGTAGGGCTGAGCGGCTGCGGGGCGGGTGCAAGCACGTTTCCGACTTGAGTTGCCTCAAGA
GGGGCGTGCTGAGCCAGACCTCCATCGCGCACTCCGGGGAGTGGAGGGAAGGAGCGAGGGCTCAGTTGGG
CTGTTTTGGAGGCAGGAAGCACTTGCTCTCCCAAAGTCGCTCTGAGTTGTTATCAGTAAGGGAGCTGCAG
TGGAGTAGGCGGGGAGAAGGCCGCACCCTTCTCCGGAGGGGGGAGGGGAGTGTTGCAATACCTTTCTGGG
AGTTCTCTGCTGCCTCCTGGCTTCTGAGGACCGCCCTGGGCCTGGGAGAATCCCTTGCCCCCTCTTCCCC
TCGTGATCTGCAACTCCAGTCTTTCTAGTGGATGCGTTCCCAAAATTAGTTTGTTTTAAAAAACGTATTG
AAGCTATCCCACAAATTGATAAGTACTTGAAATCCAGCAAGTATATAGCATGGCCTTTGCAGGGCTGGCA
AGCCACGTTTGGTGGTGGCGACCATCCTCCAAAATCGGATCTGGTTCCGCGTTCTAGATCAACAAGTTTG
TACAAAAAAGCAGGCTGGCGCCGGAACCAATTCAGTCGACGTTTAAACATAACTTCGTATAGCATACATT
ATACGAAGTTATCTCGAGCCTCAGGAAACAGGGTACCAGTGAAAGTCTGCAATGAATTCGAGTTGGCGCG
CCTGTCATTCTAAATCTCTCTTTCAGCCTAAAGCTTTTTCCCCGTATCCCCCCAGGTGTCTGCAGGCTCA
AAGAGCAGCGAGAAGCGTTCAGAGGAAAGCGATCCCGTGCCACCTTCCCCGTGCCCGGGCTGTCCCCGCA
CGCTGCCGGCTCGGGGATGCGGGGGGAGCGCCGGACCGGAGCGGAGCCCCGGGCGGCTCGCTGCTGCCCC
CTAGCGGGGGAGGGACGTAATTACATCCCTGGGGGCTTTGGGAGGGGGCTGTCCCCGTGAGCTCCCAGGC
GCGCCTGTCATTCTAAATCTCTCTTTCAGCCTAAAGCTTTTTCCCCGTATCCCCCCAGGTGTCTGCAGGC
TCAAAGAGCAGCGAGAAGCGTTCAGAGGAAAGCGATCCCGTGCCACCTTCCCCGTGCCCGGGCTGTCCCC
GCACGCTGCCGGCTCGGGGATGCGGGGGGAGCGCCGGACCGGAGCGGAGCCCCGGGCGGCTCGCTGCTGC
CCCCTAGCGGGGGAGGGACGTAATTACATCCCTGGGGGCTTTGGGGGGGGGCTGTCCCCGTGAGCTCCCA
GGCGCGCCAACTCGGTACCCGGGGATCCACATATGTTAATTAAGATCTGCGATCGCTCCGGTGCCCGTCA
GTGGGCAGAGCGCACATCGCCCACAGTCCCCGAGAAGTTGGGGGGAGGGGTCGGCAATTGAACCGGTGCC
TAGAGAAGGTGGCGCGGGGTAAACTGGGAAAGTGATGTCGTGTACTGGCTCCGCCTTTTTCCCGAGGGTG
GGGGAGAACCGTATATAAGTGCAGTAGTCGCCGTGAACGTTCTTTTTCGCAACGGGTTTGCCGCCAGAAC
ACAGCTGAAGCTTCGAGGGGCTCGCATCTCTCCTTCACGCGCCCGCCGCCCTACCTGAGGCCGCCATCCA
CGCCGGTTGAGTCGCGTTCTGCCGCCTCCCGCCTGTGGTGCCTCCTGAACTGCGTCCGCCGTCTAGGTAA
GTTTAAAGCTCAGGTCGAGACCGGGCCTTTGTCCGGCGCTCCCTTGGAGCCTACCTAGACTCAGCCGGCT
CTCCACGCTTTGCCTGACCCTGCTTGCTCAACTCTACGTCTTTGTTTCGTTTTCTGTTCTGCGCCGTTAC
AGATCCAAGCTGTGACCGGCGCCTACAAGGCCTGCAGGTCGACGGATCCGGGGAATTCATATGTCTAGAT
TAGATAAAAGTAAAGTGATTAACAGCGCATTAGAGCTGCTTAATGAGGTCGGAATCGAAGGTTTAACAAC
CCGTAAACTCGCCCAGAAGCTAGGTGTAGAGCAGCCTACATTGTATTGGCATGTAAAAAATAAGCGGGCT
TTGCTCGACGCCTTAGCCATTGAGATGTTAGATAGGCACCATACTCACTTTTGCCCTTTAGAAGGGGAAA
GCTGGCAAGATTTTTTACGTAATAACGCTAAAAGTTTTAGATGTGCTTTACTAAGTCATCGCGATGGAGC
AAAAGTACATTTAGGTACACGGCCTACAGAAAAACAGTATGAAACTCTCGAAAATCAATTAGCCTTTTTA
TGCCAACAAGGTTTTTCACTAGAGAATGCATTATATGCACTCAGCGCTGTGGGGCATTTTACTTTAGGTT
GCGTATTGGAAGATCAAGAGCATCAAGTCGCTAAAGAAGAAAGGGAAACACCTACTACTGATAGTATGCC
GCCATTATTACGACAAGCTATCGAATTATTTGATCACCAAGGTGCAGAGCCAGCCTTCTTATTCGGCCTT
GAATTGATCATATGCGGATTAGAAAAACAACTTAAATGTGAAAGTGGGTCCGCGTACAGCCGCGCGCGTA
CGAAAAACAATTACGGGTCTACCATCGAGGGCCTGCTCGATCTCCCGGACGACGACGCCCCCGAAGAGGC
GGGGCTGGCGGCTCCGCGCCTGTCCTTTCTCCCCGCGGGACACACGCGCAGACTGTCGACGGCCCCCCCG
ACCGATGTCAGCCTGGGGGACGAGCTCCACTTAGACGGCGAGGACGTGGCGATGGCGCATGCCGACGCGC
TAGACGATTTCGATCTGGACATGTTGGGGGACGGGGATTCCCCGGGTCCGGGATTTACCCCCCACGACTC
CGCCCCCTACGGCGCTCTGGATATGGCCGACTTCGAGTTTGAGCAGATGTTTACCGATGCCCTTGGAATT
GACGAGTACGGTGGGTAGGGGGCGCGAGGATCCTCTAGAGCTGAGAACTTCAGGGTGAGTTTGGGGACCC
TTGATTGTTCTTTCTTTTTCGCTATTGTAAAATTCATGTTATATGGAGGGGGCAAAGTTTTCAGGGTGTT
GTTTAGAATGGGAAGATGTCCCTTGTATCACCATGGACCCTCATGATAATTTTGTTTCTTTCACTTTCTA
CTCTGTTGACAACCATTGTCTCCTCTTATTTTCTTTTCATTTTCTGTAACTTTTTCGTTAAACTTTAGCT
TGCATTTGTAACGAATTTTTAAATTCACTTTTGTTTATTTGTCAGATTGTAAGTACTTTCTCTAATCACT
TTTTTTTCAAGGCAATCAGGGTATATTATATTGTACTTCAGCACAGTTTTAGAGAACAATTGTTATAATT
AAATGATAAGGTAGAATATTTCTGCATATAAATTCTGGCTGGCGTGGAAATATTCTTATTGGTAGAAACA
ACTACACCCTGGTCATCATCCTGCCTTTCTCTTTATGGTTACAATGATATACACTGTTTGAGATGAGGAT
AAAATACTCTGAGTCCAAACCGGGCCCCTCTGCTAACCATGTTCATGCCTTCTTCTTTTTCCTACAGCTC
CTGGGCAACGTGCTGGTTGTTGTGCTGTCTCATCATTTTGGCAAAGAATTCACTCCTCAGGTGCAGGCTG
CCTATCAGAAGGTGGTGGCTGGTGTGGCCAATGCCCTGGCTCACAAATACCACTGAGATCTTTTTCCCTC
TGCCAAAAATTATGGGGACATCATGAAGCCCCTTGAGCATCTGACTTCTGGGTAATAAAGGAAATTTATT
TTCATTGCAATAGTGTGTTGGAATTTTTTGTGTCTCTCACTCGGAAGGACATATGGGAGGGCAAATCATT
TAAAACATCAGAATGAGTATTTGGTTTAGAGTTTGGCAACATATGCCATATGCTGGCTGCCATGAACAAA
GGTTGGCTATAAAGAGGTCATCAGTATATGAAACAGCCCCCTGCTGTCCATTCCTTATTCCATAGAAAAG
CCTTGACTTGAGGTTAGATTTTTTTTATATTTTGTTTTGTGTTATTTTTTTCTTTAACATCCCTAAAATT
TTCCTTACATGTTTTACTAGCCAGATTTTTCCTCCTCTCCTGACTACTCCCAGTCATAGCTGTCCCTCTT
CTCTTATGGAGATCCCTCGACTGCATTAATGAATCGGCCAACGCGCGGGGAGAGGCGGTTTGCGTATTGG
GCGCTCTTCCGCTTCCTCGCTCACTGACTCGCTGCGCTCGGTCGTTCGGCTGCGGCGAGCGGTATCAGCT
CACTCAAAGGCGGTAATACGGTTATCCACAGAATCAGGGGATAACGCAGGAAAGAACATGTGAGCAAAAG
GCCAGCAAAAGGCCAGGAACCGTAAAAAGGCCGCGTTGCTGGCGTTTTTCCATAGGCTCCGCCCCCCTGA
CGAGCATCACAAAAATCGACGCTCAAGTCAGAGGTGGCGAAACCCGACAGGACTATAAAGATACCAGGCG
TTTCCCCCTGGAAGCTCCCTCGTGCGCTCTCCTGTTCCGACCCTGCCGCTTACCGGATACCTGTCCGCCT
TTCTCCCTTCGGGAAGCGTGGCGCTTTCTCAATTAGCTCACGCTGTAGGTATCTCAGTTCGGTGTAGGTC
GTTCGCTCCAAGCTGGGCTGTGCGCGGCCGCAGATCTCAACTTTATTATACATAGTTGCTTAAGATCTCT
GAATGCGGCCGCTTCACACAAAAAACCAACACACAGATGTAATGAAAATAAAGATATTTTATTGCGGCCA
TCGTGATGGCAGGTTGGGCGTCGCTTGGTCGGTCATTTCGAACCCCAGAGTCCCGCCTGCAGGTCCGGAA
CTAGTCTAAGTGTCACTGGGCTGAGCAGCCACCAAAGGAGAAGTTGCTGGCGGGTGACACTGACTCTCCC
ACTGGCCACCACACTCCACTGCATCCCTTAGTACATGTGTGGATCCATTAATGGTTGTGGTTGAACAAGG
GACAGTCTGGCCCAGAATGGAAGGTCTTCGGTAGCGCTCATCATCACAGCAGAGGATGATGAGGAAGGCA
CGTCTAAAAGACTTATTCAAGAAGGCGTAGAGAAAAGGGTTCAACCCGGAATTGATATAGCCGAGCCAGA
GGAAAGCAGTCCACACCTGCCCAGGGACAGTGTAGTCTATGAAAGGATCCACAATATTGGTGACAAAGAA
TGGTGCCCAGCAGAGGCAGAAGCAACCCATGATGATGCATAGGGTCTTGGCTGCTTTGGTCTCTGTCCTC
ATGCGATGAGTGCTATGCTGGTCTGCCGACTGAGGCCTGCTCTCGGAGGAGGCTCCTGCCCGTTGTAACA
TCTGGATCTGATGGGCATGCTCCTTAGCTGTGACATAGATGCGGTAATAGGCCAGCACCATGAGGAGAAA
TGGGATGTAGAAGGCCACCACAGAGCAGGTGATGGCGTAGGGCTTGTTGACCATGAAGACACAGTACGTA
GAGTTAGAGTTCTGGTTGAACTTCCTCTTTTCTATCAAATCAATTATGCCAATGTTATTCCAGCCTTGCA
TTATAGGGAGAAAAGAAATAAACGTGGGGATGACCCAGCAGCCTCCCAGCATTAATGCGATGCGCAGAGG
GGTCATCTTGTTCCTATAGACCAAAGGCTGGCAGCAGATGGCGTAATACCTATCCAGAGAAATGCAGCAC
AGGTGAAAAATCGATGCCGTTGTGAGCAGGACGGCCAGAGATGTCCGAACAAGACAAAACACCTCCCCAT
AAATCCAGATGTCTTGAACCAGCTCAATGGCACCAAAGGGCATCACCAGCACCGAAACCAGCAGATCCGC
AAAAGCAAGAGATACAATGAAATAATTTGTTTTTATTTTCCTGAGCTGCCTGTCCCAGCACACAGCCACC
ATCACCAGCAGGTTCCCCAAGATGGCCATCAGGATAACCGTCGAGAGAAACGTGAGCAGCACCACCTTCT
CCACTGACCCGAAACCCTCCTCAGAACTCACATTAGCATCAAGTTTGTCCATCCTGCAGCCCGGGGGATC
CGCCCGGGCGCGGCCGCTGGCGTCATCATCGTCCTTGTAGTCGGCGAATACCAGGCAGAAGATGTAGCTC
AGGGCGATGATCGTCTTGATACCGGTCGGTCCTGGGTTTTCTTCCACATCGCCCGCCTGTTTCAGCAGGC
TAAAGTTGGTCGCGCCGCTGCCCTCGAGAAACCAGGTCTTGTACAGCTCGTCCATGCCGCCGGTGGAGTG
GCGGCCCTCGGCGCGTTCGTACTGTTCCACGATGGTGTAGTCCTCGTTGTGGGAGGTGATGTCCAACTTG
ATGTTGACGTTGTAGGCGCCGGGCAGCTGCACGGGCTTCTTGGCCTTGTAGGTGGTCTTGACCTCAGCGT
CGTAGTGGCCGCCGTCCTTCAGCTTCAGCCTCTGCTTGATCTCGCCCTTCAGGGCGCCGTCCTCGGGGTA
CATCCGCTCGGAGGAGGCCTCCCAGCCCATGGTCTTCTTCTGCATTACGGGGCCGTCGGAGGGGAAGTTG
GTGCCGCGCAGCTTCACCTTGTAGATGAACTCGCCGTCCTGCAGGGAGGAGTCCTGGGTCACGGTCACCA
CGCCGCCGTCCTCGAAGTTCATCACGCGCTCCCACTTGAAGCCCTCGGGGAAGGACAGCTTCAAGTAGTC
GGGGATGTCGGCGGGGTGCTTCACGTAGGCCTTGGAGCCGTACATGAACTGAGGGGACAGGATGTCCCAG
GCGAAGGGCAGGGGGCCACCCTTGGTCACCTTCAGCTTGGCGGTCTGGGTGCCCTCGTAGGGGCGGCCCT
CGCCCTCGCCCTCGATCTCGAACTCGTGGCCGTTCACGGAGCCCTCCATGTGCACCTTGAAGCGCATGAA
CTCCTTGATGATGGCCATGTTATCCTCCTCGCCCTTGCTCACCATGGTGGCGGCGCCTAGGCAGTCGACG
AATTCTTTGCCAAAATGATGAGACAGCACAACAACCAGCACGTTGCCCAGGAGCTGTAGGAAAGAGAAGA
AGGCATGAACATGGTTAGCAGAGGGGCCCGGTTTGGACTCAGAGTATTTTATCCTCATCTCAAACAGTGT
ATATCATTGTAACCATAAAGAGAAAGGCAGGATGATGACCAGGGTGTAGTTGTTTCTACCAATAAGAATA
TTTCCACGCCAGCCAGAATTTATATGCAGAAATATTCTACCTTATCATTTAATTATAACAATTGTTCTCT
AAAACTGTGCTGAAGTACAATATAATATACCCTGATTGCCTTGAAAAAAAAGTGATTAGAGAAAGTACTT
ACAATCTGACAAATAAACAAAAGTGAATTTAAAAATTCGTTACAAATGCAAGCTAAAGTTTAACGAAAAA
GTTACAGAAAATGAAAAGAAAATAAGAGGAGACAATGGTTGTCAACAGAGTAGAAAGTGAAAGAAACAAA
ATTATCATGAGGGTCCATGGTGATACAAGGGACATCTTCCCATTCTAAACAACACCCTGAAAACTTTGCC
CCCTCCATATAACATGAATTTTACAATAGCGAAAAAGAAAGAACAATCAAGGGTCCCCAAACTCACCCTG
AAGTTCTCAGGATCCCCGGGTACCGAGCTCGAATTCGGGGCCGCGGAGGCTGGATCGGTCCCGGTGTCTT
CTATGGAGGTCAAAACAGCGTGGATGGCGTCTCCAGGCGATCTGACGGTTCACTAAACGAGCTCTGCTTA
TATAGGCCTCCCACCGTACACGCCTACCTCGACCCGGGTACCGAGCTCGACTTTCACTTTTCTCTATCAC
TGATAGGGAGTGGTAAACTCGACTTTCACTTTTCTCTATCACTGATAGGGAGTGGTAAACTCGACTTTCA
CTTTTCTCTATCACTGATAGGGAGTGGTAAACTCGACTTTCACTTTTCTCTATCACTGATAGGGAGTGGT
AAACTCGACTTTCACTTTTCTCTATCACTGATAGGGAGTGGTAAACTCGACTTTCACTTTTCTCTATCAC
TGATAGGGAGTGGTAAACTCGACTTTCACTTTTCTCTATCACTGATAGGGAGTGGTAAACTCGAGTGAAG
ACGAAAGGGCCTTAATTAACCTCAGGAAACAGGGTACCAGTGAAAGTCTGCAATGAATTCGAGTTGGCGC
GCCTGTCATTCTAAATCTCTCTTTCAGCCTAAAGCTTTTTCCCCGTATCCCCCCAGGTGTCTGCAGGCTC
AAAGAGCAGCGAGAAGCGTTCAGAGGAAAGCGATCCCGTGCCACCTTCCCCGTGCCCGGGCTGTCCCCGC
ACGCTGCCGGCTCGGGGATGCGGGGGGAGCGCCGGACCGGAGCGGAGCCCCGGGCGGCTCGCTGCTGCCC
CCTAGCGGGGGAGGGACGTAATTACATCCCTGGGGGCTTTGGGAGGGGGCTGTCCCCGTGAGCTCCCAGG
CGCGCCTGTCATTCTAAATCTCTCTTTCAGCCTAAAGCTTTTTCCCCGTATCCCCCCAGGTGTCTGCAGG
CTCAAAGAGCAGCGAGAAGCGTTCAGAGGAAAGCGATCCCGTGCCACCTTCCCCGTGCCCGGGCTGTCCC
CGCACGCTGCCGGCTCGGGGATGCGGGGGGAGCGCCGGACCGGAGCGGAGCCCCGGGCGGCTCGCTGCTG
CCCCCTAGCGGGGGAGGGACGTAATTACATCCCTGGGGGCTTTGGGGGGGGGCTGTCCCCGTGAGCTCCC
AGGCGCGCCAACTCGGTACCCGGGGATCCACATATGATAACTTCGTATAGCATACATTATACGAAGTTAT
GTTTAAACTCGAGATATCTAGACCCAGCTTTC
Features (pLannotate 1.2.2; 49 found; start..end, strand, type, name):
    777..1580    +  CDS            NeoR/KanR: aminoglycoside phosphotransferase from Tn5; aph(3')-II (or nptII); confers resistance to neomycin, kanamycin, and G418 (Geneticin®)
   1587..1745    +  CDS            ble (fragment): BLE_KLEPN - Experimental evidence at protein level: Swiss-Prot protein existence level 1. Binding protein with a strong affinity to the bleomycin family of antibiotics. Binds to CL990; an antimitotic-antibiotic compound. From Klebsiella pneumoniae.
   1740..1861    +  polyA_signal   SV40 poly(A) signal: SV40 polyadenylation signal
   1882..6158    +  misc_feature   Rosa26 right arm: right homology arm from intron 1 of the mouse Rosa26 gene (Soriano, 1999)
   6171..6203    -  misc_feature   MCS (fragment): pBluescript multiple cloning site
   6208..6707    +  promoter       PGK promoter: mouse phosphoglycerate kinase 1 promoter
   6734..7306    +  CDS            DTA: diphtheria toxin fragment A; Corynebacterium diphtheriae tox
   7309..7381    +  CDS            small t antigen (fragment): SV40 (simian virus 40) small t antigen
   7383..7448    +  intron         small t intron: SV40 (simian virus 40) small t antigen intron
   7522..7746    +  polyA_signal   bGH poly(A) signal: bovine growth hormone polyadenylation signal
   7750..7771    +  promoter       SV40 promoter (fragment): SV40 enhancer and early promoter
   7776..7801    +  misc_feature   MCS (fragment): pBluescript multiple cloning site
   7814..7832    -  promoter       T3 promoter: promoter for bacteriophage T3 RNA polymerase
   7875..7897    -  protein_bind   lac operator (fragment): The lac repressor binds to the lac operator to inhibit transcription in E. coli. This inhibition can be relieved by adding lactose or isopropyl-β-D-thiogalactopyranoside (IPTG). lac repressor encoded by lacI
   7901..7931    -  promoter       lac promoter: promoter for the E. coli lac operon
   7946..7967    -  protein_bind   CAP binding site: CAP binding activates transcription in the presence of cAMP. E. coli catabolite activator protein
   7980..8072    -  CDS            lacI (fragment): lac repressor; lacI; The lac repressor binds to the lac operator to inhibit transcription in E. coli. This inhibition can be relieved by adding lactose or isopropyl-β-D-thiogalactopyranoside (IPTG).
   8255..8843    -  rep_origin     ori: high-copy-number ColE1/pMB1/pBR322/pUC origin of replication
   9014..9874    -  CDS            AmpR: β-lactamase; bla; confers resistance to ampicillin, carbenicillin, and related antibiotics
   9875..9979    -  promoter       AmpR promoter: bla
  10032..10460   -  rep_origin     f1 ori (sequence partly withheld): f1 bacteriophage origin of replication; arrow indicates direction of (+) strand synthesis
  10465..10620   -  CDS            lacZα (fragment): LacZα fragment of β-galactosidase; lacZ fragment
  10628..10646   +  promoter       T7 promoter: promoter for bacteriophage T7 RNA polymerase
  10664..11748   +  misc_feature   Rosa26 left arm: left homology arm from intron 1 of the mouse Rosa26 gene (Soriano, 1999)
  11749..11895   +  CDS            GST (fragment): glutathione S-transferase from Schistosoma japonicum
  11922..11946   +  protein_bind   attB1: mutant version of attB; recombination site for the Gateway® BP reaction BP Clonase™
  11979..12012   +  protein_bind   loxP: Cre-mediated recombination occurs in the 8-bp core sequence (GCATACAT). Cre recombinase
  12641..12658   +  misc_feature   MCS (fragment): pUC18/19 multiple cloning site
  12703..12914   +  promoter       EF-1α core promoter: core promoter for human elongation factor EF-1α
  12927..13195   +  LTR            5' LTR (truncated): truncated 5' long terminal repeat (LTR) from human T-cell leukemia virus (HTLV) type 1
  13251..14258   +  CDS            tTA: tetracycline-controlled transactivator, comprising a fusion of the tetracycline repressor TetR with the C-terminal activation domain of herpes simplex virus VP16 In the Tet-Off® system, tTA binds to the Tet-responsive element and stimulates transcription only in the absence of tetracycline or doxycycline.
  14295..14867   +  intron         β-globin intron: intron from rabbit β-globin gene
  14871..14993   +  CDS            HBB: HBB_COLGU - Experimental evidence at transcript level: Swiss-Prot protein existence level 2. Involved in oxygen transport from the lung to the various peripheral tissues. From Colobus guereza (Mantled guereza) (Eastern black-and-white colobus monkey).
  15064..15119   +  polyA_signal   β-globin poly(A) signal: rabbit β-globin polyadenylation signal (Gil and Proudfoot, 1987)
  15451..15504   -  CDS            lacI (fragment): lac repressor; lacI; The lac repressor binds to the lac operator to inhibit transcription in E. coli. This inhibition can be relieved by adding lactose or isopropyl-β-D-thiogalactopyranoside (IPTG).
  15687..15942   -  rep_origin     ori (fragment): high-copy-number ColE1/pMB1/pBR322/pUC origin of replication
  15957..15978   -  protein_bind   attR3 (fragment): mutant version of attR; recombination site for the Gateway® LR reaction LR Clonase™
  16005..16053   -  polyA_signal   poly(A) signal: synthetic polyadenylation signal
  16139..17302   -  CDS            HTR4: 5HT4R_HUMAN - Experimental evidence at protein level: Swiss-Prot protein existence level 1. This is one of the several different receptors for 5- hydroxytryptamine (serotonin), a biogenic hormone that functions as a neurotransmitter, a hormone, and a mitogen. The activity of this receptor is mediated by G proteins that stimulate adenylate cyclase. From Homo sapiens (Human).
  17302..17321   -  misc_feature   MCS (fragment): pBluescript multiple cloning site
  17498..18205   -  CDS            mCherry: mCherry is a basic (constitutively fluorescent) red fluorescent protein published in 2004, derived from Discosoma sp.. It is reported to be a very rapidly-maturing monomer with low acid sensitivity.
  18284..18856   -  intron         β-globin intron: intron from rabbit β-globin gene
  18869..18896   -  misc_feature   MCS (fragment): pUC18/19 multiple cloning site
  18990..19028   -  promoter       minimal CMV promoter: human cytomegalovirus (CMV) immediate early promoter
  19033..19050   -  misc_feature   MCS (fragment): pUC18/19 multiple cloning site
  19061..19331   -  protein_bind   tetracycline response element: contains seven copies of the tetracycline operator tetO tetracycline repressor TetR
  19992..20009   +  misc_feature   MCS (fragment): pUC18/19 multiple cloning site
  20017..20050   +  protein_bind   loxP: Cre-mediated recombination occurs in the 8-bp core sequence (GCATACAT). Cre recombinase
  20072..14      -  protein_bind   attB2 (across the origin): mutant version of attB; recombination site for the Gateway® BP reaction BP Clonase™
