[The description below was written by a language model from this plasmid's Addgene catalogue record and pLannotate feature annotations shown in this document.]
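Description:
Exp-Rosa-EF1a-tTA-mCh-Rs1-TetO(sh)-2 is a roughly 20 kb mouse gene-targeting vector built on the pROSA26-1 backbone, designed to place a self-contained Tet-Off expression system into the Rosa26 locus of embryonic stem cells. It propagates in E. coli through a high-copy ColE1/pUC-type origin with ampicillin resistance, and also carries an f1 origin. Left and right homology arms from Rosa26 intron 1 direct homologous recombination. A NeoR/KanR coding sequence with an SV40 poly(A) signal lies between the arms for G418 selection of integrants; no promoter for it is annotated. A PGK-driven diphtheria toxin A cassette outside the right arm selects against random integration.

The payload sits between Gateway attB1 and attB2 sites and is bracketed by two loxP sites, which should permit Cre-mediated excision. According to the depositor it is also flanked by insulator sequences, although these are not annotated in the feature table. It contains two oppositely oriented units. In the first, an EF-1α core promoter with an HTLV-1 LTR segment constitutively drives tTA, followed by a rabbit β-globin intron and poly(A) signal. In the second, a tetracycline response element with a minimal CMV promoter drives mCherry linked by a P2A skip sequence to FLAG-tagged Rs1, ending in a synthetic poly(A) signal. Rs1 is the human 5-HT4 receptor (HTR4, recorded as the 5HT4B form) bearing the D100A mutation, which makes it a RASSL (receptor activated solely by synthetic ligands).

Because tTA activates the TRE only in the absence of tetracycline or doxycycline, the receptor and its red fluorescent reporter can be switched off with the drug. This allows controlled Gs signalling from a single integrated construct in embryonic stem cells and mice.
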