Addgene plasmid #24419: Exp-Rosa-EF1a-tTA-mCh-Rs1-TetO(sh)-2
Purpose: Human 5HT4B receptor with D100A mutation, generating the RASSL Rs1. Expresses mCherry and Rs1 via P2A ribosomal skip sequence. Expresses tTA under EF1α promoter. Rosa26 homology arms for integration.
Depositing lab: Edward Hsiao. Depositing organization: J. David Gladstone Institutes. Publication: Constitutive Gs activation using a single-construct tetracycline-inducible expression system in embryonic stem cells and mice. Hsiao EC, Nguyen TD, Ng JK, Scott MJ, Chang WC, Zahed H, Conklin BR. Stem Cell Res Ther. 2011 Mar 4. 2(2):11. 10.1186/scrt52 PubMed 21375737.
Backbone
  Vector backbone: pRosa26
  Backbone manufacturer: Plasmid 21714: pROSA26-1 (Soriano Lab)
  Backbone size w/o insert (bp): 4486
  Vector type: Mouse Targeting
Growth in bacteria
  Bacterial resistance: Ampicillin, 100 μg/mL
  Growth temperature: 37°C
  Growth strain: DH5alpha
  Copy number: Unknown
Gene/Insert 1
  Gene/Insert name: RS1 (alt name: Exp-R26(EF1α-tTA/TetO-mCh-Rs1))
  Species: H. sapiens (human)
  Insert size (bp): 1166
  Mutation: D100A
  Entrez Gene: HTR4 (a.k.a. 5-HT4, 5-HT4R)
  Promoter: TRE, miniCMV
  Tag / fusion protein: mCherry-P2A (N terminal on insert); FLAG (N terminal on insert)
  Cloning method: Restriction Enzyme
  Sequencing primers: 5′ DsRed1-C
Gene/Insert 2
  Gene/Insert name: tTA
  Promoter: EF1α
  Cloning method: Gateway Cloning
  Sequencing primers: 5′ n/a
Terms and licenses: Academic/Nonprofit Terms; Industry Terms: Not Available to Industry
Depositor comments: Rosa26 targeting vector containing the EF1α-tTA/TetO-mCh-Rs1 cassette flanked by insulator sequences. Plasmid also known as Exp-R26(EF1α-tTA/TetO-mCh-Rs1).
How to cite: Exp-Rosa-EF1a-tTA-mCh-Rs1-TetO(sh)-2 was a gift from Edward Hsiao (Addgene plasmid # 24419 ; http://n2t.net/addgene:24419 ; RRID:Addgene_24419)
