>Addgene plasmid #24419 | Exp-Rosa-EF1a-tTA-mCh-Rs1-TetO(sh)-2 | addgene partial sequence | sequence record 30181 | 24419 with LNCX
CCCGCTGTTTTGACCTCCATAGAAGACACCGGGACCGATCCAGCCTCCGCGGCCCCGAATTCGAGCTCGG
TACCCGGGGATCCTGAGAACTTCAGGGTGAGTTTGGGGACCCTTGATTGTTCTTTCTTTTTCGCTATTGT
AAAATTCATGTTATATGGAGGGGGCAAAGTTTTCAGGGTGTTGTTTAGAATGGGAAGATGTCCCTTGTAT
CACCATGGACCCTCATGATAATTTTGTTTCTTTCACTTTCTACTCTGTTGACAACCATTGTCTCCTCTTA
TTTTCTTTTCATTTTCTGTAACTTTTTCGTTAAACTTTAGCTTGCATTTGTAACGAATTTTTAAATTCAC
TTTTGTTTATTTGTCAGATTGTAAGTACTTTCTCTAATCACTTTTTTTTCAAGGCAATCACGGTATATTA
TATTGTACTTCAGCACAGTTTTAGAGAACAATTGTTATAATTAAATGATAAGGTAGAATATTTCTGCATA
TAAATTCTGGCTGGCGTGGAAATATTCTTATTGGTAGAAACAACTACACCCTGGTCATCATCCTGCCTTT
CTCTTTATGGTTACCA
