>Addgene plasmid #24419 | Exp-Rosa-EF1a-tTA-mCh-Rs1-TetO(sh)-2 | addgene partial sequence | sequence record 30182 | 24419 with mCherry-F
GGCGCCCTGNAGGGCGAGATCAAGCAGAGGCTGAAGCTGAAGGANGGCGGCCACTACGACGCTGAGGTCA
AGACCACCTACAAGGCCAAGAAGCCCGTGCAGCTGCCCGGCGCCTACAACGTCAACATCAAGTTGGACAT
CACCTCCCACAACGAGGACTACACCATCGTGGAACAGTACGAACGCGCCGAGGGCCGCCACTCCACCGGC
GGCATGGACGAGCTGTACAAGACCTGGTTTCTCGAGGGCAGCGGCGCGACCAACTTTAGCCTGCTGAAAC
AGGCGGGCGATGTGGAAGAAAACCCAGGACCGACCGGTATCAAGACGATCATCGCCCTGAGCTACATCTT
CTGCCTGGTATTCGCCGACTACAAGGACGATGATGACGCCAGCGGCCGCGCCCGGGCGGATCCCCCGGGC
TGCAGGATGGACAAACTTGATGCTAATGTGAGTTCTGAGGAGGGTTTCGGGTCAGTGGAGAAGGTGGTGC
TGCTCACGTTTCTCTCGACGGTTATCCTGATGGCCATCTTGGGGAACCTGCTGGTGATGGTGGCTGTGTG
CTGGGACAGGCAGCTCAGGAAAATAAAAACAAATTATTTCATTGTATCTCTTGCTTTTGCGGATCTGCTG
